Addgene plasmid #183772: pET-SU(Z)12(624-900)-H6
Purpose: Express of SU(Z)12(624-900)-H6 in E. coli. Purified SU(Z)12(624-900)-H6 was used for raising polyclonal anti-SU(Z)12 antibody in guinea pigs.
Depositing lab: Peter Harte. Depositing organization: Case Western Reserve University. Publication: A 1-megadalton ESC/E(Z) complex from Drosophila that contains polycomblike and RPD3. Tie F, Prasad-Sinha J, Birve A, Rasmuson-Lestander A, Harte PJ. Mol Cell Biol. 2003 May;23(9):3352-62. doi: 10.1128/MCB.23.9.3352-3362.2003. PubMed 12697833.
Backbone
  Vector backbone: pET-11d
  Backbone size w/o insert (bp): 5670
  Total vector size (bp): 6511
  Modifications to backbone: add 6 His tag at the C-terminus (after NsiI site)
  Vector type: Bacterial Expression
Growth in bacteria
  Bacterial resistance: Ampicillin, 100 μg/mL
  Growth temperature: 37°C
  Growth strain: DH5alpha
  Copy number: Low Copy
Gene/Insert
  Gene/Insert name: SU(Z)12 residues 624-900 (alt name: Su(z)12)
  Species: D. melanogaster (fly)
  Insert size (bp): 831
  Entrez Gene: Su(z)12 (a.k.a. Dmel_CG8013, CG8013, Dmel\CG8013, SU(Z)12, SUZ12, Su(Z)12, Su(z), Su(z)[12], Suz(12), Suz12, l(3)76BDo, su(z)12)
  Promoter: T7
  Tag / fusion protein: His tag at the C-terminus
  Cloning method: Restriction Enzyme; 5′ cloning site NdeI (not destroyed); 3′ cloning site NsiI (not destroyed)
  Sequencing primers: 5′ CAT ATG TGT TCG CTC TTC GAC
Resource information
  A portion of this plasmid was derived from a plasmid made by: pBluescript-SK-SU(Z)12 EST clone was from Drosophila Genome Resource Center
Terms and licenses: Academic/Nonprofit Terms; Industry Terms: Not Available to Industry
How to cite: pET-SU(Z)12(624-900)-H6 was a gift from Peter Harte (Addgene plasmid # 183772 ; http://n2t.net/addgene:183772 ; RRID:Addgene_183772)
