[The description below was written by a language model from this plasmid's Addgene catalogue record and pLannotate feature annotations shown in this document.]
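Description:
pET-SU(Z)12(624-900)-H6 is a bacterial expression plasmid built on the pET-11d backbone for producing a C-terminal fragment of the Drosophila melanogaster Polycomb group protein SU(Z)12 in E. coli. The insert, about 831 bp encoding residues 624–900, was cloned between NdeI and NsiI sites (both retained), and the backbone was modified to add a six-histidine tag after the NsiI site, so the fragment is made with a C-terminal His tag suitable for metal-affinity purification. The coding sequence was derived from a Su(z)12 EST clone in pBluescript-SK.

Expression follows the standard pET arrangement. A T7 promoter with an adjacent lac operator drives transcription, a phage T7 gene 10 ribosome binding site directs translation, and a T7 terminator lies downstream. The plasmid also carries lacI under its own promoter, so transcription stays repressed until IPTG is added in a host that supplies T7 RNA polymerase. Propagation relies on the pBR322-type ColE1 origin together with rop and the bom region, consistent with the low copy number recorded, and selection is by ampicillin through the β-lactamase gene. The annotated tetracycline-resistance fragments are interrupted remnants of the pBR322 ancestry rather than a functional marker. A short annotated match to a T7 gene 10-derived tag sits between the insert and the terminator, and appears to be residual vector sequence. The sequenced record is 6,496 nt, slightly shorter than the 6,511 bp listed in the catalogue.

According to the record, the purified His-tagged fragment served as the antigen for raising polyclonal anti-SU(Z)12 antibodies in guinea pigs, in work on the ESC/E(Z) histone methyltransferase complex.
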