Features (pLannotate 1.2.2; 19 found; start..end, strand, type, name):
     10..38      +  promoter       tet promoter: E. coli promoter for tetracycline efflux protein gene
     86..190     +  CDS            TcR (fragment): tetracycline efflux protein; tet; confers resistance to tetracycline
    213..260     -  terminator     T7 terminator: transcription terminator for bacteriophage T7 RNA polymerase
    268..317     -  CDS            SET1 (fragment): solubility-enhancement tag derived from T7 phage gene 10B
    352..1215    -  CDS            Su(z)12 (fragment): SUZ12_DROME - Experimental evidence at protein level: Swiss-Prot protein existence level 1. Polycomb group (PcG) protein. While PcG proteins are generally required to maintain the transcriptionally repressive state of homeotic genes throughout development, this protein is specifically required during the first 6 hours of embryogenesis to establish the repressed state. Component of the Esc/E(z) complex, which methylates 'Lys-9' (H3K9me) and 'Lys-27' (H3K27me) of histone H3, leading to transcriptional repression of the affected target gene. The Esc/E(z) complex is necessary but not sufficient fo
   1190..1212    -  RBS            RBS: efficient ribosome binding site from bacteriophage T7 gene 10 (Olins and Rangwala, 1989)
   1227..1251    -  protein_bind   lac operator: The lac repressor binds to the lac operator to inhibit transcription in E. coli. This inhibition can be relieved by adding lactose or isopropyl-β-D-thiogalactopyranoside (IPTG). lac repressor encoded by lacI
   1252..1270    -  promoter       T7 promoter: promoter for bacteriophage T7 RNA polymerase
   1292..1571    +  CDS            TcR (fragment): tetracycline efflux protein; tet; confers resistance to tetracycline
   1579..1656    +  promoter       lacI promoter: lacI
   1657..2739    +  CDS            lacI: lac repressor; lacI; The lac repressor binds to the lac operator to inhibit transcription in E. coli. This inhibition can be relieved by adding lactose or isopropyl-β-D-thiogalactopyranoside (IPTG).
   2752..2773    +  protein_bind   CAP binding site: CAP binding activates transcription in the presence of cAMP. E. coli catabolite activator protein
   2788..3412    +  CDS            TcR (fragment): tetracycline efflux protein; tet; confers resistance to tetracycline
   3654..4034    -  CDS            YPB1_ECOLX: Protein predicted: Swiss-Prot protein existence level 4. From Escherichia coli.
   4051..4242    +  CDS            rop: Rop protein, which maintains plasmids at low copy number; rop
   4344..4483    +  misc_feature   bom: basis of mobility region from pBR322
   4669..5257    -  rep_origin     ori: high-copy-number ColE1/pMB1/pBR322/pUC origin of replication
   5428..6288    -  CDS            AmpR: β-lactamase; bla; confers resistance to ampicillin, carbenicillin, and related antibiotics
   6289..6393    -  promoter       AmpR promoter: bla
>Addgene plasmid #183772 | pET-SU(Z)12(624-900)-H6 | addgene full sequence | sequence record 360066 | Addgene NGS Result
TTCTCATGTTTGACAGCTTATCATCGATAAGCTTTAATGCGGTAGTTTATCACAGTTAAATTGCTAACGC
AGTCAGGCACCGTGTATGAAATCTAACAATGCGCTCATCGTCATCCTCGGCACCGTCACCCTGGATGCTG
TAGGCATAGGCTTGGTTATGCCGGTACTGCCGGGCCTCTTGCGGGATATCCGGATATAGTTCCTCCTTTC
AGCAAAAAACCCCTCAAGACCCGTTTAGAGGCCCCAAGGGGTTATGCTAGTTATTGCTCAGCGGTGGCAG
CAGCCAACTCAGCTTCCTTTCGGGCTTTGTTAGCAGCCGGATCCTTATTAATGGTGGTGATGGTGATGCA
TGCGCCTCTCATACTTGGCCGGCACCGATAGCCTGGTGCGGACGCCACCAGCTCCTCCTCCCGTCGATCC
GCTCGCCTTGGTCCTCTCCGATGTGGAGCGACGCCGGGCAATCGCTCGTTTGCTGTTGCTGCTGCTGCTA
CTGGCGTTGTTACTGGTTGCTGGCAGTGAATGGTTATTGCTTTTGTTGCGGTTGGCTCCGCTTCCACTTC
CGCCTCCGTGTCCATTTCCGATCCCGGTCCCGGGACTTCCGTCGCTGTAACGCTGCCGCTTGTTAAGCAC
TGTATTATCTTTGGAGCTCAGCTTGCGCTTCGATGCTGGTGTGGCCGCCAGTCGCGATCCGCTGACATTG
CGTTTCTGGCCATACTCCGAGCGTCGCTCCCTTGTGTTAGCCAGGGTGCTAAGCGGCTGGTCGGCGCTCT
TCTTGGCCACGTTCTTGCTGTTGCTGCTGCTGCTGTTGCTGCCGTTGGTGCCATTTTCAGTGCCCTTGCT
CTGGACGCCCGGGGAGGACGCTGCGCTGCCTCGTTTCAAATGAGCCGGCATTCGTTTGGGTGGCTGCATT
GAGCTGGACCCCGAACCACTTCCAGAGGTGGATGCGGATGAGGTAGATGCTTGGTCTGCGGGCGGTGCTG
GCTTTTGGGGTGACTTGAGTGTCTTGGGGTCTTCCTGCTTCTTGTGCATGCCCACATCCAACCAATACTT
CAGTTGCTCCTCGCGCTGCCGCTGCATCAGCTCCTGGCCGGCGGCGTACTTGCTGAGCAGACCCTGAAGC
TTCTGTACGGTCTTGTAGACCGTCTCGGCCGCAATCAGTCCGTAGTCGAAGAGCGAACACATATGTATAT
CTCCTTCTTAAAGTTAAACAAAATTATTTCTAGAGGGGAATTGTTATCCGCTCACAATTCCCCTATAGTG
AGTCGTATTAATTTCGCGGGATCGAGATCTCGATCCTCTACGCCGGACGCATCGTGGCCGGCATCACCGG
CGCCACAGGTGCGGTTGCTGGCGCCTATATCGCCGACATCACCGATGGGGAAGATCGGGCTCGCCACTTC
GGGCTCATGAGCGCTTGTTTCGGCGTGGGTATGGTGGCAGGCCCCGTGGCCGGGGGACTGTTGGGCGCCA
TCTCCTTGCATGCACCATTCCTTGCGGCGGCGGTGCTCAACGGCCTCAACCTACTACTGGGCTGCTTCCT
AATGCAGGAGTCGCATAAGGGAGAGCGTCGAGATCCCGGACACCATCGAATGGCGCAAAACCTTTCGCGG
TATGGCATGATAGCGCCCGGAAGAGAGTCAATTCAGGGTGGTGAATGTGAAACCAGTAACGTTATACGAT
GTCGCAGAGTATGCCGGTGTCTCTTATCAGACCGTTTCCCGCGTGGTGAACCAGGCCAGCCACGTTTCTG
CGAAAACGCGGGAAAAAGTGGAAGCGGCGATGGCGGAGCTGAATTACATTCCCAACCGCGTGGCACAACA
ACTGGCGGGCAAACAGTCGTTGCTGATTGGCGTTGCCACCTCCAGTCTGGCCCTGCACGCGCCGTCGCAA
ATTGTCGCGGCGATTAAATCTCGCGCCGATCAACTGGGTGCCAGCGTGGTGGTGTCGATGGTAGAACGAA
GCGGCGTCGAAGCCTGTAAAGCGGCGGTGCACAATCTTCTCGCGCAACGCGTCAGTGGGCTGATCATTAA
CTATCCGCTGGATGACCAGGATGCCATTGCTGTGGAAGCTGCCTGCACTAATGTTCCGGCGTTATTTCTT
GATGTCTCTGACCAGACACCCATCAACAGTATTATTTTCTCCCATGAAGACGGTACGCGACTGGGCGTGG
AGCATCTGGTCGCATTGGGTCACCAGCAAATCGCGCTGTTAGCGGGCCCATTAAGTTCTGTCTCGGCGCG
TCTGCGTCTGGCTGGCTGGCATAAATATCTCACTCGCAATCAAATTCAGCCGATAGCGGAACGGGAAGGC
GACTGGAGTGCCATGTCCGGTTTTCAACAAACCATGCAAATGCTGAATGAGGGCATCGTTCCCACTGCGA
TGCTGGTTGCCAACGATCAGATGGCGCTGGGCGCAATGCGCGCCATTACCGAGTCCGGGCTGCGCGTTGG
TGCGGATATCTCGGTAGTGGGATACGACGATACCGAAGACAGCTCATGTTATATCCCGCCGTTAACCACC
ATCAAACAGGATTTTCGCCTGCTGGGGCAAACCAGCGTGGACCGCTTGCTGCAACTCTCTCAGGGCCAGG
CGGTGAAGGGCAATCAGCTGTTGCCCGTCTCACTGGTGAAAAGAAAAACCACCCTGGCGCCCAATACGCA
AACCGCCTCTCCCCGCGCGTTGGCCGATTCATTAATGCAGCTGGCACGACAGGTTTCCCGACTGGAAAGC
GGGCAGTGAGCGCAACGCAATTAATGTAAGTTAGCTCACTCATTAGGCACCGGGATCTCGACCGATGCCC
TTGAGAGCCTTCAACCCAGTCAGCTCCTTCCGGTGGGCGCGGGGCATGACTATCGTCGCCGCACTTATGA
CTGTCTTCTTTATCATGCAACTCGTAGGACAGGTGCCGGCAGCGCTCTGGGTCATTTTCGGCGAGGACCG
CTTTCGCTGGAGCGCGACGATGATCGGCCTGTCGCTTGCGGTATTCGGAATCTTGCACGCCCTCGCTCAA
GCCTTCGTCACTGGTCCCGCCACCAAACGTTTCGGCGAGAAGCAGGCCATTATCGCCGGCATGGCGGCCG
ACGCGCTGGGCTACGTCTTGCTGGCGTTCGCGACGCGAGGCTGGATGGCCTTCCCCATTATGATTCTTCT
CGCTTCCGGCGGCATCGGGATGCCCGCGTTGCAGGCCATGCTGTCCAGGCAGGTAGATGACGACCATCAG
GGACAGCTTCAAGGATCGCTCGCGGCTCTTACCAGCCTAACTTCGATCATTGGACCGCTGATCGTCACGG
CGATTTATGCCGCCTCGGCGAGCACATGGAACGGGTTGGCATGGATTGTAGGCGCCGCCCTATACCTTGT
CTGCCTCCCCGCGTTGCGTCGCGGTGCATGGAGCCGGGCCACCTCGACCTGAATGGAAGCCGGCGGCACC
TCGCTAACGGATTCACCACTCCAAGAATTGGAGCCAATCAATTCTTGCGGAGAACTGTGAATGCGCAAAC
CAACCCTTGGCAGAACATATCCATCGCGTCCGCCATCTCCAGCAGCCGCACGCGGCGCATCTCGGGCAGC
GTTGGGTCCTGGCCACGGGTGCGCATGATCGTGCTCCTGTCGTTGAGGACCCGGCTAGGCTGGCGGGGTT
GCCTTACTGGTTAGCAGAATGAATCACCGATACGCGAGCGAACGTGAAGCGACTGCTGCTGCAAAACGTC
TGCGACCTGAGCAACAACATGAATGGTCTTCGGTTTCCGTGTTTCGTAAAGTCTGGAAACGCGGAAGTCA
GCGCCCTGCACCATTATGTTCCGGATCTGCATCGCAGGATGCTGCTGGCTACCCTGTGGAACACCTACAT
CTGTATTAACGAAGCGCTGGCATTGACCCTGAGTGATTTTTCTCTGGTCCCGCCGCATCCATACCGCCAG
TTGTTTACCCTCACAACGTTCCAGTAACCGGGCATGTTCATCATCAGTAACCCGTATCGTGAGCATCCTC
TCTCGTTTCATCGGTATCATTACCCCCATGAACAGAAATCCCCCTTACACGGAGGCATCAGTGACCAAAC
AGGAAAAAACCGCCCTTAACATGGCCCGCTTTATCAGAAGCCAGACATTAACGCTTCTGGAGAAACTCAA
CGAGCTGGACGCGGATGAACAGGCAGACATCTGTGAATCGCTTCACGACCACGCTGATGAGCTTTACCGC
AGCTGCCTCGCGCGTTTCGGTGATGACGGTGAAAACCTCTGACACATGCAGCTCCCGGAGACGGTCACAG
CTTGTCTGTAAGCGGATGCCGGGAGCAGACAAGCCCGTCAGGGCGCGTCAGCGGGTGTTGGCGGGTGTCG
GGGCGCAGCCATGACCCAGTCACGTAGCGATAGCGGAGTGTATACTGGCTTAACTATGCGGCATCAGAGC
AGATTGTACTGAGAGTGCACCATTGCGGTGTGAAATACCGCACAGATGCGTAAGGAGAAAATACCGCATC
AGGCGCTCTTCCGCTTCCTCGCTCACTGACTCGCTGCGCTCGGTCGTTCGGCTGCGGCGAGCGGTATCAG
CTCACTCAAAGGCGGTAATACGGTTATCCACAGAATCAGGGGATAACGCAGGAAAGAACATGTGAGCAAA
AGGCCAGCAAAAGGCCAGGAACCGTAAAAAGGCCGCGTTGCTGGCGTTTTTCCATAGGCTCCGCCCCCCT
GACGAGCATCACAAAAATCGACGCTCAAGTCAGAGGTGGCGAAACCCGACAGGACTATAAAGATACCAGG
CGTTTCCCCCTGGAAGCTCCCTCGTGCGCTCTCCTGTTCCGACCCTGCCGCTTACCGGATACCTGTCCGC
CTTTCTCCCTTCGGGAAGCGTGGCGCTTTCTCATAGCTCACGCTGTAGGTATCTCAGTTCGGTGTAGGTC
GTTCGCTCCAAGCTGGGCTGTGTGCACGAACCCCCCGTTCAGCCCGACCGCTGCGCCTTATCCGGTAACT
ATCGTCTTGAGTCCAACCCGGTAAGACACGACTTATCGCCACTGGCAGCAGCCACTGGTAACAGGATTAG
CAGAGCGAGGTATGTAGGCGGTGCTACAGAGTTCTTGAAGTGGTGGCCTAACTACGGCTACACTAGAAGG
ACAGTATTTGGTATCTGCGCTCTGCTGAAGCCAGTTACCTTCGGAAAAAGAGTTGGTAGCTCTTGATCCG
GCAAACAAACCACCGCTGGTAGCGGTGGTTTTTTTGTTTGCAAGCAGCAGATTACGCGCAGAAAAAAAGG
ATCTCAAGAAGATCCTTTGATCTTTTCTACGGGGTCTGACGCTCAGTGGAACGAAAACTCACGTTAAGGG
ATTTTGGTCATGAGATTATCAAAAAGGATCTTCACCTAGATCCTTTTAAATTAAAAATGAAGTTTTAAAT
CAATCTAAAGTATATATGAGTAAACTTGGTCTGACAGTTACCAATGCTTAATCAGTGAGGCACCTATCTC
AGCGATCTGTCTATTTCGTTCATCCATAGTTGCCTGACTCCCCGTCGTGTAGATAACTACGATACGGGAG
GGCTTACCATCTGGCCCCAGTGCTGCAATGATACCGCGAGACCCACGCTCACCGGCTCCAGATTTATCAG
CAATAAACCAGCCAGCCGGAAGGGCCGAGCGCAGAAGTGGTCCTGCAACTTTATCCGCCTCCATCCAGTC
TATTAATTGTTGCCGGGAAGCTAGAGTAAGTAGTTCGCCAGTTAATAGTTTGCGCAACGTTGTTGCCATT
GCTGCAGGCATCGTGGTGTCACGCTCGTCGTTTGGTATGGCTTCATTCAGCTCCGGTTCCCAACGATCAA
GGCGAGTTACATGATCCCCCATGTTGTGCAAAAAAGCGGTTAGCTCCTTCGGTCCTCCGATCGTTGTCAG
AAGTAAGTTGGCCGCAGTGTTATCACTCATGGTTATGGCAGCACTGCATAATTCTCTTACTGTCATGCCA
TCCGTAAGATGCTTTTCTGTGACTGGTGAGTACTCAACCAAGTCATTCTGAGAATAGTGTATGCGGCGAC
CGAGTTGCTCTTGCCCGGCGTCAACACGGGATAATACCGCGCCACATAGCAGAACTTTAAAAGTGCTCAT
CATTGGAAAACGTTCTTCGGGGCGAAAACTCTCAAGGATCTTACCGCTGTTGAGATCCAGTTCGATGTAA
CCCACTCGTGCACCCAACTGATCTTCAGCATCTTTTACTTTCACCAGCGTTTCTGGGTGAGCAAAAACAG
GAAGGCAAAATGCCGCAAAAAAGGGAATAAGGGCGACACGGAAATGTTGAATACTCATACTCTTCCTTTT
TCAATATTATTGAAGCATTTATCAGGGTTATTGTCTCATGAGCGGATACATATTTGAATGTATTTAGAAA
AATAAACAAATAGGGGTTCCGCGCACATTTCCCCGAAAAGTGCCACCTGACGTCTAAGAAACCATTATTA
TCATGACATTAACCTATAAAAATAGGCGTATCACGAGGCCCTTTCGTCTTCAAGAA
