>Addgene plasmid #183772 | pET-SU(Z)12(624-900)-H6 | depositor partial sequence | sequence record 360065 | pET-SU(Z)12(624-900)-H6 sequence 831 bps
ATGTGTTCGCTCTTCGACTACGGACTGATTGCGGCCGAGACGGTCTACAAGACCGTACAGAAGCTTCAGG
GTCTGCTCAGCAAGTACGCCGCCGGCCAGGAGCTGATGCAGCGGCAGCGCGAGGAGCAACTGAAGTATTG
GTTGGATGTGGGCATGCACAAGAAGCAGGAAGACCCCAAGACACTCAAGTCACCCCAAAAGCCAGCACCG
CCCGCAGACCAAGCATCTACCTCATCCGCATCCACCTCTGGAAGTGGTTCGGGGTCCAGCTCAATGCAGC
CACCCAAACGAATGCCGGCTCATTTGAAACGAGGCAGCGCAGCGTCCTCCCCGGGCGTCCAGAGCAAGGG
CACTGAAAATGGCACCAACGGCAGCAACAGCAGCAGCAGCAACAGCAAGAACGTGGCCAAGAAGAGCGCC
GACCAGCCGCTTAGCACCCTGGCTAACACAAGGGAGCGACGCTCGGAGTATGGCCAGAAACGCAATGTCA
GCGGATCGCGACTGGCGGCCACACCAGCATCGAAGCGCAAGCTGAGCTCCAAAGATAATACAGTGCTTAA
CAAGCGGCAGCGTTACAGCGACGGAAGTCCCGGGACCGGGATCGGAAATGGACACGGAGGCGGAAGTGGA
AGCGGAGCCAACCGCAACAAAAGCAATAACCATTCACTGCCAGCAACCAGTAACAACGCCAGTAGCAGCA
GCAGCAACAGCAAACGAGCGATTGCCCGGCGTCGCTCCACATCGGAGAGGACCAAGGCGAGCGGATCGAC
GGGAGGAGGAGCTGGTGGCGTCCGCACCAGGCTATCGGTGCCGGCCAAGTATGAGAGGCGC
